>Addgene plasmid #232603 | pAS3-rab-3P::CHRIMSON_CE | addgene full sequence | sequence record 462094 | Addgene NGS Result
GCTAACAACTTGGAAATGAAATAAGCTTGCATGCCTGCAGGCGAGTTTTGACTGGCTTTCAAAAACTGAG
TGATTACTAATTATTTTTGAAAAAATTAACAGTTGTGATATGATATTTAGACATTTTTGCAATATATAAT
TTGTTTGAAAAAAAAACATTTTTTAATGGTCTTCGAAGCTATAATAGTTTTTCGTAAAATTTTAAATAAA
ACAGCTGACAGATATCCACATTCAATAATTGAAAGTATGCAGTTCTCTTTTTTTTTGTCAAATAGAAAAA
AAGTAACAGATGGTCAGATATAATCTAGGTTAATCTGACTCTGGTCATCGATGAACTCATTTTCATCATA
ATCATTCTTCTTTCAAATGGTCTGTTCGGAATTCGAATATTCAATAAATGGATATCTTATTAGATGCTCC
GGATTTATTCCACCAAACTTCCAAGACGTAAGTTCAATTTAAACAAAATTACTATAGCTTGAAAAAATGA
GAAAAAACGAGCAGATAAAAAAATAACAGAAAAAATCCATAAAAATGACGAGGGTTCCGTGCGAAAATCG
TCATTGTTTTTGGCTTGCATCACACTTTTCCGCGAGTCAGCCACACTGTTTTATCGATTATTATTTTTCT
GATTTCAGAAACCGGAAACTTACAACTGAGATGCTTTCATTTTGATTTTTTTAAATTTAGTTTTGATTTC
AGCGATTTGTTTGAATATAATTATGCATGAGTTGGCTTTTGCATTTTTAGATAAATAAGTTCACATGCTC
GGACAAATTGTGTGGTTTAATCTGTGAAAGTTTTGAATCTTCTGTTTGAAAAAAAAAACATTTTTAATTT
GTATATACGAGTGAATTGGTTAGGCCCTGGTTACGTTTTCCAGCGAATTCATTCAAATTTCTTATTTTTT
CTATTTTTTCAATTAAATAATTTAGTTCTCTATCACATGTGTATGATCAAAATTTCATTCCTAATCGTAA
GCAAATTTAGGCTCATCCGTAGTATAATTTTGTTATGAAGGGCTTCACAGTAAAAGCTCAAACTCCAACA
TTTAGCAACTAGCAACCAACAAAAAACCAAAGAAATGTCAGTTTTGAAAAGTCGTTATTTCTTTGTCTTC
TCACAATTCACACATCATCTTCTCGTTTTCCTCCGTTTTTTTGTCGTGCTTCCTTCTTTTCTTTACACAT
TTTTCTAACCTTTTTTTAAGTCTATCCTCTCCTAATCCTTTGTACTCTCTAATCAGTTTTGCTGGTTGTG
CTGCACAATTTTTATCAGATTTATGCGCGAAACAAAAGCCTCTCGCGGAGAGCTCCGCCAAATCCGGTCT
TCTTTTTTCCTTGCCTATCGGATTTCACAAACATTCAGTTTGTCACTTGACGATGTGTTGGAGGCATTAC
TACTAGGAAGTGTTATTCATATTTTTTATTCGTTTCTTTTTGGTGACTAAACGAAATATTCCGAACGTTT
TCCTGATTTCAGGCGGCGGAAACGAAGAAGACCACGAATAATCAACAGGCTGCCATTGCATCCGCCAGAA
GTCGAGTGAGTTCTTTGAAAATCTTTATTAGAGTTATTTGTGACAATTTGCCACTTTTTTTTTAATGTTT
AATGAATCTGTAACGAAATTAATACCAAGGGTGTCCAACAGAACTATCTGAGCGGTTATTTAATTTTTAG
ATAGTATATTTCTTCCGATCGTAACATACATATTTTCAAGCATAGTACTGTGATTTAAGTTACAGTTTTC
CAATCAGTCTTGATTTTAATAAAAACTTTTCAACTGCAAAAATGCCTCTGAAGTATTTTTCTATATTTTT
ATAGTTGAATAATTTTTTGATTGGCACAAAGACCGCCGAGATATGAGCCGTTAAAGTAAAGCTGCATGGA
TTCAATATGGTTTGTATTTGATTGGAGTCACTTACATGGAAATATTTGTATTTAAATCTCATATTTTAAA
ACAAGACAAACACCAAATTAAATTTTTATTAATCTGAACATTTTTCAATCGATTTGGTAAACAAATTATT
AGATGTTTCCCTCAAAAATTGTAACAATTCCTAAATTGTGGCACTTATAATAACATCGTCCTGAATTCTC
AAAAAAAACCGAATGCTAAGAGAGATTTCGTTTAACTGGGACCTGTAACTGAATTTTCAAATATTGGCAG
TTTTTGATAAACTGGGAGGGAAATCAAAAACCAAAACTACAGTACCCCTCGTGTTATAATAAATTGTCAT
TCACTCCTTTTTTGTTCCCAACATTTGCTCCCATCTCCTGACGAGAAAGAACAATTTTATGAGCACGGGA
ACCCGTGGGCGTCCATCCGTTCCTCCTGTGCAATTTCAGCCCCCTTCCTCTACATTCTCTGTGTTCCCGT
TTTTATCGTTTTATGGGTATCGGGAACGGACAGATCGCTTCCATTTGCTTCTATTCCGTCCTCACAAGAC
GTCCCACTAACTGATTTTCTTCTGATTTCTTTTCACTGAAAATGGGAAAGAAAGAAAAAGACGATGAATC
GACGACTTCTTCTCAGGAGAAGGTGAAGAAGAAGGATAAGGAGAAAGTTCATCTAAGGCTGAAAGATAAA
GTAAAAAAACTTAGAAAATCTAAGTCGATTGCAGTATCTTCTCCAGCTGATTATATGACTTGTCAGTGTG
AACCATGCAAAAAAGTAGCTCTCGAGGTAATAATTTTTAAACTCAATACGTAGTTAAGTTTGAACTCCTT
TTAATTTACTTATCATCTAATTTACCGTCACAATAGTACTTCCATTAGCAATTATTTTAAAATTACATGC
ATAGCTTCAATGTTCGTTTTTTTGCGTTCTCATATCGTATGTTGTCTGCCTCTCGAATACTGACTGTCCG
ACTAGAATGTCCCGGTAGGATTACTGTACGGTCACTGGGAATAAACTGTTTCTGAAATCAATCTGAAATT
CCGTAGATCTTCTTGGTTCAATTTCTTATTCCTCAATCTTTGGACAACGTCACCTTCAGAGTCGTCGTTG
AGTATCCCATCATTAACTAGTCAATCTTTCTCTCTTTTTCATTTCCCCCAACTTTTCTGCATATTTTTTG
ACGACGACGACCTCGACGGCAACGAGAATACATTTATCTATTTTTTAGTATAGCATATATACATTTTCTA
CTTTTCTCTAACCCATTTCAGACGTATAGATTTTGGTTTTCGAATGCAACTTTGAGATTTTTCAAAGATC
TTCAGATGGGAGCAGTGGACTGTCTATTTGATATTCTTAAAATGTACTCTATAAAAGATGAAACTGTAAT
GACCAATTCCCTACATAAATATTTTTAACTAATTGGTCGGATATTTGGGGATCAGAGAAGTACTTGTTTT
TGCGATATTAATAATGATATATTTTTCTAGTAAAAAAATGTTAAGCGATTTGTGAATAATTAAGTTGGCT
TGAAAAAGATTTTTTGATAGCTATGTATTTTGTTAATTTAAATCAGATTTTAAAACTTTATTATTGACTA
TTTATATATATTATATATTATATATTTTCATGGTTTAATCAAAATCTATTAAATTATTTCTAAGATCTCT
AAATATCGAATTCTCTAAAAAGCTTCATCAACAAAAGCATTTCAATTATCTAACACAATGAGAATAATTC
AAGAACTGAAATAGAAAGAAATCTAGAAAAAAAAGAGAGTGAGGTGCCCTATTAAATCGGTGCTCTCCTC
TCTAACAGAAGCGCCTACACGCACCCAAGAGAGCTCTTTTTCTTTCTTTTTTCGGAGCACACATACACGC
ATACACTCCTCAGAAGTGTATAGAGAAAATGGGAGAAGAAGCGAAAGAAGACGAAGAAGCGGTTGTGATG
TATGCATCGGGCGTTTCTATCCCTCTCCGTGAGCAACGAGCTAGTCAACCCATCGATCCATTTTTGTGAG
CACACACAGAGAGAGACTCAAACACACTCACAGCTTCACACTGAGCTCCAAGAGCTCTGTAGAGAGAAGC
CAGAGTATGCTTTCCTCGATTTTCCTAACGTCTTCTTCTTCTGCTTTTTTCTTTTTCCCAACGAGTTGTA
GTCCACTAACTTCAATTTTTCCTCCAGAGAAAGAGTTTTAGAGAGACAGCTGATAAATACACTAGAGAAA
TAAAAAGAATGATAAAAATTTGCTATTTTAATCAGTTCCCTCTCGTTTCTCTAAGTTTTGTTGTTGGGTT
GGGAAATTAAAATTGGAAAATGGAAATAACGTTTTTTTCTGTCTAATCTTGAATTCTCCAGACATTTCTT
ATTTCCTTTTTTGTTGCAAGTTTTTCTTCCTTCTCTAATTTTTAATCAAAGATATCTCGCTATGAACTTT
GAATTTTTGATATTTTGATTCTATAAATACATAAAGTAATCTAAATGCTCTTTTAAAATAAATCTACAGT
AGCCCTATTTTCAGGGATCCCCGGGATTGGCCAAAGGACCCAAAGGTATGTTTCGAATGATACTAACATA
ACATAGAACATTTTCAGGAGGACCCTTGGAGGGTACCGAGCTCAGAAAAAATGGCCGAACTCATCTCATC
GGCTACACGATCACTTTTCGCTGCCGGAGGAATCAATCCATGGCCAAATCCATACCACCACGAGGATATG
GGATGCGGAGGAATGACACCAACTGGAGAGTGCTTCTCAACAGAGTGGTGGTGCGATCCATCATACGGAC
TTTCAGATGCCGGATACGGATACTGCTTCGTTGAAGCTACTGGAGGATACCTCGTTGTGGGAGTCGAAAA
GAAACAAGCCTGGCTCCATTCACGAGGAACACCAGGTAAGTTTAAACATGATTTTACTAACTAACTAATC
TGATTTAAATTTTCAGGAGAAAAGATCGGAGCCCAAGTGTGCCAATGGATCGCTTTCTCAATTGCTATCG
CCCTCCTCACATTCTACGGATTCTCAGCTTGGAAGGTAAGTTTAAACATATATATACTAACTAACCCTGA
TTATTTAAATTTTCAGGCTACATGCGGATGGGAAGAGGTTTACGTTTGCTGCGTTGAGGTCCTCTTCGTG
ACACTCGAGATCTTCAAAGAGTTCTCGTCGCCAGCTACAGTGTACCTCTCAACTGGAAATCACGCTTACT
GCCTCCGATACTTCGAATGGCTTCTCTCGTGCCCAGTGATCCTCATCAAGCTCTCAAATCTCTCGGGACT
CAAGAACGATTACTCGAAGCGAACAATGGGACTCATCGTGTCGTGCGTGGGAATGATTGTGTTCGGAATG
GCTGCTGGACTCGCTACAGATTGGCTTAAATGGCTCCTCTACATCGTGTCATGCATCTACGGAGGATATA
TGTACTTCCAAGCCGCCAAGTGCTACGTTGAGGCTAATCACTCAGTTCCAAAGGTAAGTTTAAACAGTTC
GGTACTAACTAACCATACATATTTAAATTTTCAGGGACACTGCCGAATGGTTGTGAAGCTTATGGCTTAC
GCCTACTTCGCCTCATGGGGATCATACCCAATTCTCTGGGCTGTTGGACCAGAAGGACTCCTCAAACTTT
CGCCATACGCCAACTCGATCGGACACTCGATCTGCGATATTATCGCCAAAGAATTCTGGACATTCCTCGC
CCATCACCTCCGAATCAAGATTCACGAGCACATCCTCATCCACGGAGATATCCGAAAGACAACAAAGATG
GAAATCGGAGGAGAAGAGGTCGAGGTCGAAGAATTCGTGGAAGAGGAAGATGAGGATACAGTCTAAGCGC
CGGTCGCTACCATTACCAACTTGTCTGGTGTCAAAAATAATAGGGGCCGCTGTCATCAGAGTAAGTTTAA
ACTGAGTTCTACTAACTAACGAGTAATATTTAAATTTTCAGCATCTCGCGCCCGTGCCTCTGACTTCTAA
GTCCAATTACTCTTCAACATCCCTACATGCTCTTTCTCCCTGTGCTCCCACCCCCTATTTTTGTTATTAT
CAAAAAACTTCTCTTAATTTCTTTGTTTTTTAGCTTCTTTTAAGTCACCTCTAACAATGAAATTGTGTAG
ATTCAAAAATAGAATTAATTCGTAATAAAAAGTCGAAAAAAATTGTGCTCCCTCCCCCCATTAATAATAA
TTCTATCCCAAAATCTACACAATGTTCTGTGTACACTTCTTATGTTTTTTACTTCTGATAAATTTTTTTG
AAACATCATAGAAAAAACCGCACACAAAATACCTTATCATATGTTACGTTTCAGTTTATGACCGCAATTT
TTATTTCTTCGCACGTCTGGGCCTCTCATGACGTCAAATCATGCTCATCGTGAAAAAGTTTTGGAGTATT
TTTGGAATTTTTCAATCAAGTGAAAGTTTATGAAATTAATTTTCCTGCTTTTGCTTTTTGGGGTTTCCCC
TATTGTTTGTCAAGATTTCGAGGACGGCGTTTTTCTTGCTAAAATCACAAGTATTGATGAGCACGATGCA
AGAAAGATCGGAAGAAGGTTTGGGTTTGAGGCTCAGTGGAAGGTGAGTAGAAGTTGATAATTTGAAAGTG
GAGTAGTGTCTATGGGGTTTTTGCCTTAAATGACAGAATACATTCCCAATATACCAAACATAACTGTTTC
CTACTAGTCGGCCGTACGGGCCCTTTCGTCTCGCGCGTTTCGGTGATGACGGTGAAAACCTCTGACACAT
GCAGCTCCCGGAGACGGTCACAGCTTGTCTGTAAGCGGATGCCGGGAGCAGACAAGCCCGTCAGGGCGCG
TCAGCGGGTGTTGGCGGGTGTCGGGGCTGGCTTAACTATGCGGCATCAGAGCAGATTGTACTGAGAGTGC
ACCATATGCGGTGTGAAATACCGCACAGATGCGTAAGGAGAAAATACCGCATCAGGCGGCCTTAAGGGCC
TCGTGATACGCCTATTTTTATAGGTTAATGTCATGATAATAATGGTTTCTTAGACGTCAGGTGGCACTTT
TCGGGGAAATGTGCGCGGAACCCCTATTTGTTTATTTTTCTAAATACATTCAAATATGTATCCGCTCATG
AGACAATAACCCTGATAAATGCTTCAATAATATTGAAAAAGGAAGAGTATGAGTATTCAACATTTCCGTG
TCGCCCTTATTCCCTTTTTTGCGGCATTTTGCCTTCCTGTTTTTGCTCACCCAGAAACGCTGGTGAAAGT
AAAAGATGCTGAAGATCAGTTGGGTGCACGAGTGGGTTACATCGAACTGGATCTCAACAGCGGTAAGATC
CTTGAGAGTTTTCGCCCCGAAGAACGTTTTCCAATGATGAGCACTTTTAAAGTTCTGCTATGTGGCGCGG
TATTATCCCGTATTGACGCCGGGCAAGAGCAACTCGGTCGCCGCATACACTATTCTCAGAATGACTTGGT
TGAGTACTCACCAGTCACAGAAAAGCATCTTACGGATGGCATGACAGTAAGAGAATTATGCAGTGCTGCC
ATAACCATGAGTGATAACACTGCGGCCAACTTACTTCTGACAACGATCGGAGGACCGAAGGAGCTAACCG
CTTTTTTGCACAACATGGGGGATCATGTAACTCGCCTTGATCGTTGGGAACCGGAGCTGAATGAAGCCAT
ACCAAACGACGAGCGTGACACCACGATGCCTGTAGCAATGGCAACAACGTTGCGCAAACTATTAACTGGC
GAACTACTTACTCTAGCTTCCCGGCAACAATTAATAGACTGGATGGAGGCGGATAAAGTTGCAGGACCAC
TTCTGCGCTCGGCCCTTCCGGCTGGCTGGTTTATTGCTGATAAATCTGGAGCCGGTGAGCGTGGGTCTCG
CGGTATCATTGCAGCACTGGGGCCAGATGGTAAGCCCTCCCGTATCGTAGTTATCTACACGACGGGGAGT
CAGGCAACTATGGATGAACGAAATAGACAGATCGCTGAGATAGGTGCCTCACTGATTAAGCATTGGTAAC
TGTCAGACCAAGTTTACTCATATATACTTTAGATTGATTTAAAACTTCATTTTTAATTTAAAAGGATCTA
GGTGAAGATCCTTTTTGATAATCTCATGACCAAAATCCCTTAACGTGAGTTTTCGTTCCACTGAGCGTCA
GACCCCGTAGAAAAGATCAAAGGATCTTCTTGAGATCCTTTTTTTCTGCGCGTAATCTGCTGCTTGCAAA
CAAAAAAACCACCGCTACCAGCGGTGGTTTGTTTGCCGGATCAAGAGCTACCAACTCTTTTTCCGAAGGT
AACTGGCTTCAGCAGAGCGCAGATACCAAATACTGTTCTTCTAGTGTAGCCGTAGTTAGGCCACCACTTC
AAGAACTCTGTAGCACCGCCTACATACCTCGCTCTGCTAATCCTGTTACCAGTGGCTGCTGCCAGTGGCG
ATAAGTCGTGTCTTACCGGGTTGGACTCAAGACGATAGTTACCGGATAAGGCGCAGCGGTCGGGCTGAAC
GGGGGGTTCGTGCACACAGCCCAGCTTGGAGCGAACGACCTACACCGAACTGAGATACCTACAGCGTGAG
CTATGAGAAAGCGCCACGCTTCCCGAAGGGAGAAAGGCGGACAGGTATCCGGTAAGCGGCAGGGTCGGAA
CAGGAGAGCGCACGAGGGAGCTTCCAGGGGGAAACGCCTGGTATCTTTATAGTCCTGTCGGGTTTCGCCA
CCTCTGACTTGAGCGTCGATTTTTGTGATGCTCGTCAGGGGGGCGGAGCCTATGGAAAAACGCCAGCAAC
GCGGCCTTTTTACGGTTCCTGGCCTTTTGCTGGCCTTTTGCTCACATGTTCTTTCCTGCGTTATCCCCTG
ATTCTGTGGATAACCGTATTACCGCCTTTGAGTGAGCTGATACCGCTCGCCGCAGCCGAACGACCGAGCG
CAGCGAGTCAGTGAGCGAGGAAGCGGAAGAGCGCCCAATACGCAAACCGCCTCTCCCCGCGCGTTGGCCG
ATTCATTAATGCAGCTGGCACGACAGGTTTCCCGACTGGAAAGCGGGCAGTGAGCGCAACGCAATTAATG
TGAGTTAGCTCACTCATTAGGCACCCCAGGCTTTACACTTTATGCTTCCGGCTCGTATGTTGTGTGGAAT
TGTGAGCGGATAACAATTTCACACAGGAAACAGCTATGACCATGATTACGCCAAGCTGTAAGTTTAAACA
TGATCTTACTAACTAACTATTCTCATTTAAATTTTCAGAGCTTAAAAATGGCTGAAATCACTCACAACGA
TGGATAC
Features (pLannotate 1.2.2; 13 found; start..end, strand, type, name):
     23..41      -  misc_feature   MCS (fragment): pUC18/19 multiple cloning site
   4794..4846    +  CDS            mEGFP (fragment): monomeric enhanced GFP, optimized with synthetic introns for expression in C. elegans
   5371..5427    +  CDS            mEGFP (fragment): monomeric enhanced GFP, optimized with synthetic introns for expression in C. elegans
   6330..6482    +  CDS            aex-5 (fragment): AEX5_CAEEL - Also known as kpc-3 From Caenorhabditis elegans.
   6610..6645    +  CDS            rop (fragment): Rop protein, which maintains plasmids at low copy number; rop
   6747..6846    +  misc_feature   bom (fragment): basis of mobility region from pBR322
   6944..7048    +  promoter       AmpR promoter: bla
   7049..7909    +  CDS            AmpR: β-lactamase; bla; confers resistance to ampicillin, carbenicillin, and related antibiotics
   8080..8668    +  rep_origin     ori: high-copy-number ColE1/pMB1/pBR322/pUC origin of replication
   8851..8943    +  CDS            lacI (fragment): lac repressor; lacI; The lac repressor binds to the lac operator to inhibit transcription in E. coli. This inhibition can be relieved by adding lactose or isopropyl-β-D-thiogalactopyranoside (IPTG).
   8956..8977    +  protein_bind   CAP binding site: CAP binding activates transcription in the presence of cAMP. E. coli catabolite activator protein
   8992..9022    +  promoter       lac promoter: promoter for the E. coli lac operon
   9030..9046    +  protein_bind   lac operator: The lac repressor binds to the lac operator to inhibit transcription in E. coli. This inhibition can be relieved by adding lactose or isopropyl-β-D-thiogalactopyranoside (IPTG). lac repressor encoded by lacI
