[The description below was written by a language model from this plasmid's Addgene catalogue record and pLannotate feature annotations shown in this document.]
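Description:
pAS3-rab-3P::CHRIMSON_CE is a 9,177 nt worm expression plasmid built on the pAS3 backbone for pan-neuronal expression of the opsin Chrimson in Caenorhabditis elegans. It is propagated in E. coli as a high-copy plasmid through a ColE1/pUC-type origin of replication and is selected with ampicillin via the β-lactamase gene and its native promoter. Other bacterial backbone remnants are also detected: a fragment of the pUC18/19 multiple cloning site, the lac promoter with its operator and CAP binding site, and short fragments of lacI, rop and the pBR322 bom region. These have no role in the worm expression cassette.

According to the catalogue entry, the payload is a synthetic Chrimson coding sequence placed under the rab-3 promoter, which drives expression broadly across the nervous system, and followed by the unc-54 3' UTR, a commonly used permissive 3' end for C. elegans transgenes. The insert was assembled by ligation-independent cloning. Chrimson is a red-shifted, light-gated cation channel used to depolarise neurons optogenetically. The automated feature table does not annotate the rab-3 promoter, the Chrimson open reading frame or the unc-54 3' UTR, so their positions cannot be given, although a large unannotated stretch upstream of the backbone elements presumably holds them. Two very short matches to a C. elegans-optimised mEGFP with synthetic introns probably reflect shared synthetic intron sequence rather than a fluorescent tag, which the record does not mention. A short aex-5 fragment is also called, and its significance is not stated. The associated publication describes a transgenic worm for interrogating signal propagation, consistent with use of this plasmid to make neurons light-activatable.
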