Addgene plasmid #232603: pAS3-rab-3P::CHRIMSON_CE
Purpose: Pan-neuronal expression of opsin 'Chrimson', regulated by rab-3 promoter and unc-54 3' UTR
Depositing lab: Andrew Leifer. Depositing organization: Princeton University. Publication: TWISP: a transgenic worm for interrogating signal propagation in Caenorhabditis elegans. Sharma AK, Randi F, Kumar S, Dvali S, Leifer AM. Genetics. 2024 Jul 8;227(3):iyae077. doi: 10.1093/genetics/iyae077. PubMed 38733622.
Backbone
  Vector backbone: pAS3
  Backbone manufacturer: Anuj Sharma
  Vector type: Worm Expression
Growth in bacteria
  Bacterial resistance: Ampicillin, 100 μg/mL
  Growth temperature: 37°C
  Growth strain: DH5alpha
  Copy number: High Copy
Gene/Insert
  Gene/Insert name: Chrimson
  Species: Synthetic
  Mutation: N/A
  Cloning method: Ligation Independent Cloning
Terms and licenses: Academic/Nonprofit Terms; Industry Terms: Not Available to Industry
How to cite: pAS3-rab-3P::CHRIMSON_CE was a gift from Andrew Leifer (Addgene plasmid # 232603 ; http://n2t.net/addgene:232603 ; RRID:Addgene_232603)
